>Addgene plasmid #203937 | pC0.378 | addgene full sequence | sequence record 406803 | Addgene NGS Result
GTGGCTCTTCAGTGGACGAAAGGGCCTCGTGATACGCCTATTTTTATAGGTTAATGTCATGATAATAATG
GTTTCTTAGACGTCAGGTGGCACTTTTCGGGGAAATGTGCGCGGAACCCCTATTTGTTTATTTTTCTAAA
TACATTCAAATATGTATCCGCTCATGAGACAATAACCCTGATAAATGCTTCAATAATATTGAAAAAGGAA
GAGTATGCGCTCACGCAACTGGTCCAGAACCTTGACCGAACGCAGCGGTGGTAACGGCGCAGTGGCGGTT
TTCATGGCTTGTTATGACTGTTTTTTTTTGGGGTACAGTCTATGCCTCGGGCATCCAAGCAGCAAGCGCG
TTACGCCGTGGGTCGATGTTTGATGTTATGGAGCAGCAACGATGTTACGCAGCAGGGCAGTCGCCCTAAA
ACAAAGTTAAACATCATGAGGGAAGCGGTGATCGCCGAAGTATCGACTCAACTATCAGAGGTAGTTGGCG
TCATCGAGCGCCATCTCGAACCGACGTTGCTGGCCGTACATTTGTACGGCTCCGCAGTGGATGGCGGCCT
GAAGCCACACAGCGATATTGATTTGCTGGTTACGGTGACCGTAAGGCTTGATGAAACAACGCGGCGAGCT
TTGATCAACGACCTTTTGGAAACTTCGGCTTCCCCTGGAGAGAGCGAGATTCTCCGCGCTGTAGAAGTCA
CCATTGTTGTGCACGACGACATCATTCCGTGGCGTTATCCAGCTAAGCGCGAACTGCAATTTGGAGAATG
GCAGCGCAATGACATTCTTGCAGGTATCTTCGAGCCAGCCACGATCGACATTGATCTGGCTATCTTGCTG
ACAAAAGCAAGAGAACATAGCGTTGCCTTGGTAGGTCCAGCGGCGGAGGAACTCTTTGATCCGGTTCCTG
AACAGGATCTATTTGAGGCGCTAAATGAAACCTTAACGCTATGGAACTCGCCGCCCGACTGGGCTGGCGA
TGAGCGAAATGTAGTGCTTACGTTGTCCCGCATTTGGTACAGCGCAGTAACCGGCAAAATCGCGCCGAAG
GATGTCGCTGCCGACTGGGCAATGGAGCGCCTGCCGGCCCAGTATCAGCCCGTCATACTTGAAGCTAGAC
AGGCTTATCTTGGACAAGAAGAAGATCGCTTGGCCTCGCGCGCAGATCAGTTGGAAGAATTTGTCCATTA
CGTAAAAGGCGAGATCACCAAGGTAGTCGGCAAATAACTGTCAGACCAAGTTTACTCATATATACTTTAG
ATTGATTTAAAACTTCATTTTTAATTTAAAAGGATCTAGGTGAAGATCCTTTTTGATAATCTCATGACCA
AAATCCCTTAACGTGAGTTTTCGTTCCACTGAGCGTCAGACCCCGTAGAAAAGATCAAAGGATCTTCTTG
AGATCCTTTTTTTCTGCGCGTAATCTGCTGCTTGCAAACAAAAAAACCACCGCTACCAGCGGTGGTTTGT
TTGCCGGATCAAGAGCTACCAACTCTTTTTCCGAAGGTAACTGGCTTCAGCAGAGCGCAGATACCAAATA
CTGTTCTTCTAGTGTAGCCGTAGTTAGGCCACCACTTCAAGAACTCTGTAGCACCGCCTACATACCTCGC
TCTGCTAATCCTGTTACCAGTGGCTGCTGCCAGTGGCGATAAGTCGTGTCTTACCGGGTTGGACTCAAGA
CGATAGTTACCGGATAAGGCGCAGCGGTCGGGCTGAACGGGGGGTTCGTGCACACAGCCCAGCTTGGAGC
GAACGACCTACACCGAACTGAGATACCTACAGCGTGAGCTATGAGAAAGCGCCACGCTTCCCGAAGGGAG
AAAGGCGGACAGGTATCCGGTAAGCGGCAGGGTCGGAACAGGAGAGCGCACGAGGGAGCTTCCAGGGGGA
AACGCCTGGTATCTTTATAGTCCTGTCGGGTTTCGCCACCTCTGACTTGAGCGTCGATTTTTGTGATGCT
CGTCAGGGGGGCGGAGCCTATGGAAAAACGCCAGCAACGCGGCCTTTTTACGGTTCCTGGCCTTTTGCTG
GCCTTTTGCTCACATGTTCTTTCCTGCGTTATCCCCTGATTCTGTGGATAACCGTATTACCGCCTTTGAG
TGAGCTGATACCGCTCGCCGCAGCCGAACGACCGAGCGCAGCGAGTCAGTGAGCGAGGAAGCGGAAGAGC
GCCCAATACGCAAACCGCCTCTCCCCGCGCGTTGGCCGATTCATTAATCACTCTGTGGTCTCAGCTTGAG
CCATGCTCCGATTTGGCGCAGTTTCTTTAGATCCCAAAAAGCCTGCCATTACATCGCGGATCAAGGGTCT
AACCTGTACTACCAACCGAAAAAGTAACGCTATTATTCTCAACTGCAATCTTTTTTATTGATCCTAATTT
CCCCTGGAAGTTAGGTTTTTTTGCGGCGATCGCCTGGGGAAAGCACCGGATTTTTGAGAGATCGCCTATG
ATCGAAACCGTTGAATTTACGACAGCAGCACCATGAAGCGGGTTCGGGTCAAGTACAGTTCGCCAACCTT
TTGGATTGGCCTTGGTTTAACGGGGATCTTGGGTCTGGGGGCGATCGCCGCCCGGCAACAAATACCCTTA
CTGTCCCAGAGCGCTGGCCAGGTGGAATCCTCTGAAACAAGCGATTCTGAAGTACTGGCTTTGGTAGAAC
AAACACCAGAGGAACGGCGGGAATGGCTTGAGGCGATCGCCAACGGGAAAAAAAATAGCCTTGACCGCAG
TCGCGCCCGTTACCTATTAGGGATGGACTATCTCGTTGAACAGGATGGTGCCGCTGCCCTGGCCGCCTTC
GAGAATCTAGAGCAAGATTATCCGGTGTTGACGCCCCATATTTTGATTAAGCGGGGCCGCGCCTACGAAT
TAACGAACAACCCCGAACAGGCCCAGGTGATTTGGTTTGATGTGGTGCAAAATTACCCAGAGGATGCCGC
CGCAGCCGAAGCCCTCTTTCGCCTCAGTGCCTACGACCCGAAATATGCCGACCAGGCGATCGCCGAATAT
CCTGCCCATCCCCGCACCCAAAGCTTGATCCAGCAACGCCTTGCAGAAAATCCCCAGCAACGGGATCTTC
TGGAACTACGCCTCAAGTATGACGCCGACGCCCCAGATATTGCCACAGTCCGTCAAGCTTTAATTGATAA
TTTCGCCGATCAGCTATCCCCAGAAACCTGGCAGGCGATCGCCGATAGTTTTTGGGATCAATGGCAATAT
GCCGCCGCCGCCACCGCCTACCAAAACGCTTGAGACCACGAA
Features (pLannotate 1.2.2; 6 found; start..end, strand, type, name):
    110..214     +  promoter       AmpR promoter: bla
    205..285     -  CDS            int (fragment): INT2_ECOLX - Protein inferred from homology: Swiss-Prot protein existence level 3. Putative integrase believed to be involved in the insertion of antibiotic resistance genes into plasmids and transposons. From Escherichia coli.
    373..429     +  CDS            GmR (fragment): gentamycin acetyltransferase; aacC1; confers resistance to gentamycin
    436..1224    +  CDS            aadA: S3AD_ECOLX - Experimental evidence at protein level: Swiss-Prot protein existence level 1. Mediates bacterial resistance to the antibiotics streptomycin and spectinomycin. From Escherichia coli.
   1398..1986    +  rep_origin     ori: high-copy-number ColE1/pMB1/pBR322/pUC origin of replication
   2169..2218    +  CDS            lacI (fragment): lac repressor; lacI; The lac repressor binds to the lac operator to inhibit transcription in E. coli. This inhibition can be relieved by adding lactose or isopropyl-β-D-thiogalactopyranoside (IPTG).
