[The description below was written by a language model from this plasmid's Addgene catalogue record and pLannotate feature annotations shown in this document.]
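Description:
pC0.378 is a small (about 3.3 kb) synthetic-biology part plasmid from a genetic toolbox built for the fast-growing cyanobacterium Synechococcus sp. PCC 11901 and described as compatible with the CyanoGate modular cloning kit. The record does not name a backbone. It is propagated in E. coli at high copy number from a ColE1/pUC-type origin and selected with spectinomycin through an aadA (streptomycin/spectinomycin adenylyltransferase) gene, which lies downstream of an annotated bla (AmpR) promoter. Short annotated fragments of an integron integrase, a gentamicin acetyltransferase and lacI sit around the marker and origin. They are too short to be functional and are most likely remnants of how the resistance cassette and cloning region were derived.

The payload is "desB DOWN", the sequence flanking the downstream side of the ω3 acyl-lipid desaturase gene (desB, FEK30_04840) in the PCC 11901 genome. The automated feature table does not annotate this insert, so its exact coordinates and length are not given, although it presumably lies in the unannotated region after the origin. No promoter, reporter or expressed gene is part of the payload; it is a homology arm only.

The desB locus is recorded as a neutral site for chromosomal integration. A down-flank part like this would normally be assembled with a matching up-flank part and intervening expression and marker cassettes, producing a vector that inserts its cargo at desB by double homologous recombination in the cyanobacterium. The cloning method is listed only as restriction enzyme based, and the specific sites are not recorded.
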