Addgene plasmid #203937: pC0.378
Purpose: Down Flank. Neutral site. Down flanking sequence of ω3 acyl-lipid desaturase (desB, FEK30_04840) in Synechococcus sp. PCC 11901.
Depositing lab: Alistair McCormick. Depositing organization: University of Edinburgh. Publication: A toolbox to engineer the highly productive cyanobacterium Synechococcus sp. PCC 11901. Victoria AJ, Selao TT, Moreno-Cabezuelo JA, Mills LA, Gale GAR, Lea-Smith DJ, McCormick AJ. Plant Physiol. 2024 May 7:kiae261. doi: 10.1093/plphys/kiae261. PubMed 38713768.
Backbone
  Vector backbone: n/a
  Vector type: Synthetic Biology
Growth in bacteria
  Bacterial resistance: Spectinomycin, 50 μg/mL
  Growth temperature: 37°C
  Growth strain: DH5alpha
  Copy number: High Copy
Gene/Insert
  Gene/Insert name: desB DOWN
  Species: Synechococcus sp. PCC 11901
  Cloning method: Restriction Enzyme; 5′ cloning site unknown (unknown if destroyed)
Terms and licenses: Academic/Nonprofit Terms; Industry Terms: Not Available to Industry
Depositor comments: 11901 toolkit compatible with CyanoGate Kit
How to cite: pC0.378 was a gift from Alistair McCormick (Addgene plasmid # 203937 ; http://n2t.net/addgene:203937 ; RRID:Addgene_203937)
